Addgene plasmid #101856: pCB1532S-RFP
Purpose: (Empty Backbone) Golden-Gate compatible fungal transformation vector carrying Sulfonylurea Resistance (Chlorimuron Ethyl) with RFP screening cassette (RFP knocked out by GG reaction, allowing for red-white screening)
Depositing lab: Sophien Kamoun. Publication: Golden-Gate compatible Magnaporthe oryzae protoplast transformation vectors. Pennington HG, Youles M, Kamoun S. Figshare (2017) 10.6084/m9.figshare.5375428.v1.
Backbone
  Vector backbone: pCB1532
  Backbone manufacturer: Sweigard et al., 1997. Fungal Genetics Newsletter 44: 52-53 http://www.fgsc.net/fgn44/sweig.html
  Backbone size (bp): 6271
  Modifications to backbone: Removal of BsaI sites to domesticate backbone for Golden Gate (GG) cloning. Addition of an RFP marker for red-white selection in E. coli. The RFP is flanked by two BsaI sites. GG reaction leads to the loss of the RFP when the gene is inserted. The RFP is expressed in E. coli, allowing for red-white selection of transformants. Antibiotic resistance changed to Ampicillin
  Vector type: Fungal expression plasmid, tested in Magnaporthe
  Selectable markers: sulfonylurea/chlorimuron ethyl
Growth in bacteria
  Bacterial resistance: Ampicillin, 100 μg/mL
  Growth temperature: 37°C
  Growth strain: DH5alpha
  Copy number: Low Copy
Gene/Insert
  Sequencing primers: 5′ GTAAAACGACGGCCAG; 3′ CAGGAAACAGCTATGAC
Resource information
  A portion of this plasmid was derived from a plasmid made by: Plasmid designed by Helen G. Pennington, and cloning performed by Mark Youles (TSL Synbio)
Terms and licenses: Academic/Nonprofit Terms; Industry Terms: Not Available to Industry
Depositor comments: Plasmid derived from the pCB1532 vector series Sweigard et al., 1997. Fungal Genetics Newsletter 44: 52-53 http://www.fgsc.net/fgn44/sweig.html
How to cite: pCB1532S-RFP was a gift from Sophien Kamoun (Addgene plasmid # 101856 ; http://n2t.net/addgene:101856 ; RRID:Addgene_101856)
