[The description below was written by a language model from this plasmid's Addgene catalogue record and pLannotate feature annotations shown in this document.]
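Description:
pCB1532S-RFP is an empty Golden Gate-compatible fungal transformation vector of about 6.3 kb, derived from the pCB1532 series and tested in Magnaporthe, where it is delivered by protoplast transformation. It is propagated in E. coli through a ColE1/pMB1-type origin and selected with ampicillin via the β-lactamase gene, the bacterial marker having been changed to ampicillin during construction. The catalogue lists the plasmid as low copy, although the annotated origin belongs to the family usually described as high copy. Fungal transformants are selected with sulfonylurea (chlorimuron ethyl). The feature tables annotate a long open reading frame by homology to yeast ILV2 (acetolactate synthase), the enzyme targeted by sulfonylurea herbicides, so this is most likely the resistance allele. The record does not state its source organism or the regulatory sequences that drive it.

The cloning site sits in a pBluescript-style region with lacZα and MCS fragments and flanking T7 and T3 promoters. It is occupied by a bacterial mRFP1 cassette driven by a lac promoter with its operator and CAP binding site, and terminated by the rrnB T1 and T7Te terminators. According to the record, this cassette is flanked by two BsaI sites, and internal BsaI sites were removed from the backbone to domesticate it. A Golden Gate reaction therefore replaces the RFP cassette with the assembled insert, so colonies carrying the unmodified vector are red and recombinants are white. No fungal promoter or terminator for the payload is annotated, so complete transcription units presumably have to be supplied in the assembly. The depositor sequence and the sequencing-derived record differ by only a few nucleotides and show the same feature layout.
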