Features (pLannotate 1.2.2; 19 found; start..end, strand, type, name):
    481..2163    +  CDS            ILV2 (fragment): ILVB_YEAST - Also known as SMR1. Experimental evidence at protein level: Swiss-Prot protein existence level 1. From Saccharomyces cerevisiae (strain ATCC 204508 / S288c) (Baker's yeast).
   2395..2550    -  CDS            lacZα (fragment): LacZα fragment of β-galactosidase; lacZ fragment
   2558..2576    +  promoter       T7 promoter: promoter for bacteriophage T7 RNA polymerase
   2585..2605    -  misc_feature   MCS (fragment): pBluescript multiple cloning site
   2621..2648    -  terminator     T7Te terminator: phage T7 early transcription terminator
   2664..2735    -  terminator     rrnB T1 terminator: transcription terminator T1 from the E. coli rrnB gene
   2783..3457    -  CDS            mRFP1: mRFP1 is a basic (constitutively fluorescent) red fluorescent protein published in 2002, derived from Discosoma sp.. It is reported to be a somewhat slowly-maturing monomer with low acid sensitivity.
   3493..3509    -  protein_bind   lac operator: The lac repressor binds to the lac operator to inhibit transcription in E. coli. This inhibition can be relieved by adding lactose or isopropyl-β-D-thiogalactopyranoside (IPTG). lac repressor encoded by lacI
   3517..3547    -  promoter       lac promoter: promoter for the E. coli lac operon
   3562..3583    -  protein_bind   CAP binding site: CAP binding activates transcription in the presence of cAMP. E. coli catabolite activator protein
   3596..3683    -  CDS            lacI (fragment): lac repressor; lacI; The lac repressor binds to the lac operator to inhibit transcription in E. coli. This inhibition can be relieved by adding lactose or isopropyl-β-D-thiogalactopyranoside (IPTG).
   3724..3742    -  promoter       T3 promoter: promoter for bacteriophage T3 RNA polymerase
   3787..3803    -  protein_bind   lac operator: The lac repressor binds to the lac operator to inhibit transcription in E. coli. This inhibition can be relieved by adding lactose or isopropyl-β-D-thiogalactopyranoside (IPTG). lac repressor encoded by lacI
   3811..3841    -  promoter       lac promoter: promoter for the E. coli lac operon
   3856..3877    -  protein_bind   CAP binding site: CAP binding activates transcription in the presence of cAMP. E. coli catabolite activator protein
   3890..3982    -  CDS            lacI (fragment): lac repressor; lacI; The lac repressor binds to the lac operator to inhibit transcription in E. coli. This inhibition can be relieved by adding lactose or isopropyl-β-D-thiogalactopyranoside (IPTG).
   4165..4753    -  rep_origin     ori: high-copy-number ColE1/pMB1/pBR322/pUC origin of replication
   4924..5784    -  CDS            AmpR: β-lactamase; bla; confers resistance to ampicillin, carbenicillin, and related antibiotics
   5785..5801    -  promoter       AmpR promoter (fragment): bla
>Addgene plasmid #101856 | pCB1532S-RFP | depositor full sequence | sequence record 192713 | pCB1532S-RFP sequence 6271 bps
ACAAACAGGCAGAGTTACAAACGCCATCACTACGCCTTGTCTTTTCGTCTCTGTTACGTGTCGCCACCCC
CATGCGAGCTACACGTCTGCGCCTGAAGTCACAAGGCTTGCAATTTCATGACGATGAACAACACTGACAC
TTCTGTTACAGAGCACCTCGAACTAAGCCCAGCGCCAGCTTCAATGCTCGCCGCGATCCCCAGCCTCTGG
TCAACCCTCGCTCAGGTGAGGCAGACGAATCGTAAGTTGCGCCAACACCGCTCCTACACCGCCAAGACCC
ATACCGCCGTCGCATTTGGACAAGCACAAGACTGATTTGACCGTGGCATAGATTCATTGGCAAGACGGGA
GGAGAGATTTTCCACGAGATGATGCTGAGGCAAAACGTCAAGCATATCTGTAAGCGTCTAATTCTACAAA
TTCCTACCCTCGATTTCAACCACATATTCAACCACATATTCTGACACATGAGTCACAGTCGGTTACCCTG
GCGGTGCTATCCTTCCCGTGTTCGACGCGATCTACAACTCGAAGCACATCGACTTTGTTCTGCCCAAGCA
TGAGCAAGGCGCCGGCCACATGGCAGAGGGCTATGCTCGCGCTTCAGGCAAACCCGGCGTTGTTCTCGTC
ACCTCCGGCCCCGGTGCCACAAATGTCATCACTCCCATGGCCGACGCTCTTGCCGACGGTACACCTCTGG
TTGTATTCTCAGGACAGGTTGTTACCTCTGATATTGGAAGCGACGCCTTCCAGGAGGCCGACGTCATAGG
CATCTCCCGGTCTTGCACCAAGTGGAACGTCATGGTTAAGAGCGCTGACGAGCTCCCGAGGAGAATTAAC
GAGGCCTTTGAGATTGCCACCAGTGGGCGACCTGGGCCTGTCTTGGTCGATCTGCCCAAGGACGTCACGG
CTAGTGTGCTGAGGAGGGCTATCCCCACCGAAACCTCGATTCCCTCTATTAGCGCAGCAGCACGGGCTGT
CCAAGAGGCAGGCCGAAAGCAGCTTGAGCACTCCATCAAACGCGTAGCCGATCTCGTCAACATTGCCAAG
AAGCCCGTCATATATGCCGGCCAAGGTGTCATTTTGTCGGAAGGCGGCGTTGAACTTCTCAAGGCGCTTG
CCGACAAGGCCTCGATTCCTGTCACCACCACTCTGCATGGTCTGGGAGCCTTTGACGAGCTCGACGAGAA
GGCACTGCACATGCTTGGTATGCACGGTTCGGCTTATGCCAACATGTCCATGCAAGAGGCCGATTTGATC
ATTGCCCTTGGTGGCCGCTTCGATGACCGTGTCACTGGCAGCATCCCCAAATTTGCTCCTGCCGCCAAGC
TAGCTGCTGCTGAAGGACGCGGAGGTATTGTCCACTTCGAGATTATGCCCAAGAACATCAACAAGGTCGT
CCAAGCAACAGAGGCCATTGAGGGCGACGTTGCTTCGAACTTGAAGCTGTTGCTCCCCAAGATTGAACAA
CGATCCATGACCGATCGCAAGGAGTGGTTCGACCAGATCAAGGAGTGGAAGGAGAAGTGGCCTCTGTCAC
ATTATGAGAGGGCCGAGCGTAGTGGACTCATCAAGCCTCAGACTCTGATCGAGGAGCTGAGCAACCTGAC
TGCTGACCGCAAGGACATGACCTACATCACAACCGGTGTTGGCCAGCACCAAATGTGGACAGCACAACAT
TTCAGGTGGAGGCACCCACGGTCCATGATCACCTCTGGCGGTTTGGGAACCATGGGATATGGTCTGCCGG
CAGCGATTGGCGCCAAGGTTGCTAGGCCAGATGCTTTGGTCATTGACATCGACGGCGACGCATCGTTCAA
CATGACTCTGACAGAGCTTTCGACGGCGGCACAGTTCAACATTGGCGTCAAGGTCATTGTCTTGAACAAC
GAGGAGCAGGGAATGGTGACCCAATGGCAGAACTTGTTCTACGAGGACCGCTACTCACATACACACCAGC
GCAACCCAGACTTCATGAAGCTCGCCGATGCAATGGACGTTCAACATCGCCGTGTTTCGAAGCCTGACGA
TGTCGTTGATGCTCTGACGTGGCTGATCAACACCGACGGCCCCGCTCTGCTTGAGGTGATGACTGATAAG
AAGGTTCCTGTTCTGCCCATGGTGCCCGGAGGTAACGGCCTGCACGAGTTCATCACGTTTGATGCCAGTA
AGTAATATATCCAATGCACTCCTGTGGCCCATTTTGAGCCTTGGGTATGATTCTAGTTCAACTTGCTAAC
CAGTGCATCAACTCGTATAGGCAAGGATAAGCAACGGAGAGAGCTGATGCGCGCGAGGACGAATGGCCTG
CACGGTTAAGTTGATAATGGGAATTGATTATTGCACGGGAATTGCATGCTCTCACGTCGAGCCCATTAAC
GCTTACAATTTCCATTCGCCATTCAGGCTGCGCAACTGTTGGGAAGGGCGATCGGTGCGGGCCTCTTCGC
TATTACGCCAGCTGGCGAAAGGGGGATGTGCTGCAAGGCGATTAAGTTGGGTAACGCCAGGGTTTTCCCA
GTCACGACGTTGTAAAACGACGGCCAGTGAGCGCGCGTAATACGACTCACTATAGGGCGAATTGGGTACC
GGGCCCCCCCTCGAGCGTGAGACCTATAAACGCAGAAAGGCCCACCCGAAGGTGAGCCAGTGTGACTCTA
GTAGAGAGCGTTCACCGACAAACAACAGATAAAACGAAAGGCCCAGTCTTTCGACTGAGCCTTTCGTTTT
ATTTGATGCCTGGCTCTAGTAGCGATCTACACTAGCACTATCAGCGTTATTAAGCACCGGTGGAGTGACG
ACCTTCAGCACGTTCGTACTGTTCAACGATGGTGTAGTCCTCGTTGTGGGAGGTGATGTCCAGTTTGATG
TCGGTTTTGTAAGCACCCGGCAGCTGAACCGGTTTTTTAGCCATGTAGGTGGTTTTAACTTCAGCGTCGT
AGTGACCACCGTCTTTCAGTTTCAGACGCATTTTGATTTCACCTTTCAGAGCACCGTCCTCCGGGTACAT
ACGTTCGGTGGAAGCTTCCCAACCCATGGTTTTTTTCTGCATAACCGGACCGTCGGACGGGAAGTTGGTA
CCACGCAGTTTAACTTTGTAGATGAACTCACCGTCTTGCAGGGAGGAGTCCTGGGTAACGGTAACAACAC
CACCGTCCTCGAAGTTCATAACACGTTCCCATTTGAAACCTTCCGGGAAGGACAGTTTCAGGTAGTCCGG
GATGTCAGCCGGGTGTTTAACGTAAGCTTTGGAACCGTACTGGAACTGCGGGGACAGGATGTCCCAAGCG
AACGGCAGCGGACCACCTTTGGTAACTTTCAGTTTAGCGGTCTGGGTACCTTCGTACGGACGACCTTCAC
CTTCACCTTCGATTTCGAACTCGTGACCGTTAACGGAACCTTCCATACGAACTTTGAAACGCATGAACTC
TTTGATAACGTCCTCGGAGGAAGCCATCTAGTATTTCTCCTCTTTCTCTAGTATGTGTGAAATTGTTATC
CGCTCACAATTCCACACAACATACGAGCCGGAAGCATAAAGTGTAAAGCCTGGGGTGCCTAATGAGTGAG
CTAACTCACATTAATTGCGTTGCGCTCACTGCCCGCTTTCCAGTCGGGAAACCTGTCGTGCCAGCTGCAT
TAATGAATCGGCCAACGCGCGGGGAGAGGCGGTTTGCGTATTGATATCGGTCTCACTCCGCGGTGGAGCT
CCAGCTTTTGTTCCCTTTAGTGAGGGTTAATTGCGCGCTTGGCGTAATCATGGTCATAGCTGTTTCCTGT
GTGAAATTGTTATCCGCTCACAATTCCACACAACATACGAGCCGGAAGCATAAAGTGTAAAGCCTGGGGT
GCCTAATGAGTGAGCTAACTCACATTAATTGCGTTGCGCTCACTGCCCGCTTTCCAGTCGGGAAACCTGT
CGTGCCAGCTGCATTAATGAATCGGCCAACGCGCGGGGAGAGGCGGTTTGCGTATTGGGCGCTCTTCCGC
TTCCTCGCTCACTGACTCGCTGCGCTCGGTCGTTCGGCTGCGGCGAGCGGTATCAGCTCACTCAAAGGCG
GTAATACGGTTATCCACAGAATCAGGGGATAACGCAGGAAAGAACATGTGAGCAAAAGGCCAGCAAAAGG
CCAGGAACCGTAAAAAGGCCGCGTTGCTGGCGTTTTTCCATAGGCTCCGCCCCCCTGACGAGCATCACAA
AAATCGACGCTCAAGTCAGAGGTGGCGAAACCCGACAGGACTATAAAGATACCAGGCGTTTCCCCCTGGA
AGCTCCCTCGTGCGCTCTCCTGTTCCGACCCTGCCGCTTACCGGATACCTGTCCGCCTTTCTCCCTTCGG
GAAGCGTGGCGCTTTCTCATAGCTCACGCTGTAGGTATCTCAGTTCGGTGTAGGTCGTTCGCTCCAAGCT
GGGCTGTGTGCACGAACCCCCCGTTCAGCCCGACCGCTGCGCCTTATCCGGTAACTATCGTCTTGAGTCC
AACCCGGTAAGACACGACTTATCGCCACTGGCAGCAGCCACTGGTAACAGGATTAGCAGAGCGAGGTATG
TAGGCGGTGCTACAGAGTTCTTGAAGTGGTGGCCTAACTACGGCTACACTAGAAGAACAGTATTTGGTAT
CTGCGCTCTGCTGAAGCCAGTTACCTTCGGAAAAAGAGTTGGTAGCTCTTGATCCGGCAAACAAACCACC
GCTGGTAGCGGTGGTTTTTTTGTTTGCAAGCAGCAGATTACGCGCAGAAAAAAAGGATCTCAAGAAGATC
CTTTGATCTTTTCTACGGGGTCTGACGCTCAGTGGAACGAAAACTCACGTTAAGGGATTTTGGTCATGAG
ATTATCAAAAAGGATCTTCACCTAGATCCTTTTAAATTAAAAATGAAGTTTTAAATCAATCTAAAGTATA
TATGAGTAAACTTGGTCTGACAGTTACCAATGCTTAATCAGTGAGGCACCTATCTCAGCGATCTGTCTAT
TTCGTTCATCCATAGTTGCCTGACTCCCCGTCGTGTAGATAACTACGATACGGGAGGGCTTACCATCTGG
CCCCAGTGCTGCAATGATACCGCGTGACCCACGCTCACCGGCTCCAGATTTATCAGCAATAAACCAGCCA
GCCGGAAGGGCCGAGCGCAGAAGTGGTCCTGCAACTTTATCCGCCTCCATCCAGTCTATTAATTGTTGCC
GGGAAGCTAGAGTAAGTAGTTCGCCAGTTAATAGTTTGCGCAACGTTGTTGCCATTGCTACAGGCATCGT
GGTGTCACGCTCGTCGTTTGGTATGGCTTCATTCAGCTCCGGTTCCCAACGATCAAGGCGAGTTACATGA
TCCCCCATGTTGTGCAAAAAAGCGGTTAGCTCCTTCGGTCCTCCGATCGTTGTCAGAAGTAAGTTGGCCG
CAGTGTTATCACTCATGGTTATGGCAGCACTGCATAATTCTCTTACTGTCATGCCATCCGTAAGATGCTT
TTCTGTGACTGGTGAGTACTCAACCAAGTCATTCTGAGAATAGTGTATGCGGCGACCGAGTTGCTCTTGC
CCGGCGTCAATACGGGATAATACCGCGCCACATAGCAGAACTTTAAAAGTGCTCATCATTGGAAAACGTT
CTTCGGGGCGAAAACTCTCAAGGATCTTACCGCTGTTGAGATCCAGTTCGATGTAACCCACTCGTGCACC
CAACTGATCTTCAGCATCTTTTACTTTCACCAGCGTTTCTGGGTGAGCAAAAACAGGAAGGCAAAATGCC
GCAAAAAAGGGAATAAGGGCGACACGGAAATGTTGAATACTCATACTCTTCCTTTTTCAATGGGCTGCAC
CTCGACGTGCCAACGCCACAGTGCCCCACATCTCCCGGCTGGATTCACCGTTGAGCGGGGATTGTGTGGA
GGGACTTGGTCGAAAATTTGTGAACCTCCGATGGCGGCAAACATGACTCCACGATTCACAGCCCAANGGC
CTGGCCCTGCTTCAATTGTCATCGTCTGACAGGTCCAGGAAAAATAGTTAGCTGGAGGCTCGTTACTTTT
TTTTCCCGCTTCAACGGCCAAGCAAGCAAGCTCATCGTCTCTCGTTCTTTTCTCCATTATTGACGACTGA
NAACAGATTCGAAATGCTTCGTACTGTTGGCCGCAAAGCCCTGAGGGGCTCATCCAAGGGATGTTCACGA
ACCATCTCGACTCTCAAGCCCGCCACGGCAACTATTGCCAAGCCCGGCAGCAGGACCCTTTCGACGCCAG
CGACGGCAACAGCAACGTAAGTCAGAATCACGAGCGAGCGA
