Features (pLannotate 1.2.2; 20 found; start..end, strand, type, name):
   1899..2054    -  CDS            lacZα (fragment): LacZα fragment of β-galactosidase; lacZ fragment
   2062..2080    +  promoter       T7 promoter: promoter for bacteriophage T7 RNA polymerase
   2089..2109    -  misc_feature   MCS (fragment): pBluescript multiple cloning site
   2125..2152    -  terminator     T7Te terminator: phage T7 early transcription terminator
   2168..2239    -  terminator     rrnB T1 terminator: transcription terminator T1 from the E. coli rrnB gene
   2287..2961    -  CDS            mRFP1: mRFP1 is a basic (constitutively fluorescent) red fluorescent protein published in 2002, derived from Discosoma sp.. It is reported to be a somewhat slowly-maturing monomer with low acid sensitivity.
   2997..3013    -  protein_bind   lac operator: The lac repressor binds to the lac operator to inhibit transcription in E. coli. This inhibition can be relieved by adding lactose or isopropyl-β-D-thiogalactopyranoside (IPTG). lac repressor encoded by lacI
   3021..3051    -  promoter       lac promoter: promoter for the E. coli lac operon
   3066..3087    -  protein_bind   CAP binding site: CAP binding activates transcription in the presence of cAMP. E. coli catabolite activator protein
   3100..3187    -  CDS            lacI (fragment): lac repressor; lacI; The lac repressor binds to the lac operator to inhibit transcription in E. coli. This inhibition can be relieved by adding lactose or isopropyl-β-D-thiogalactopyranoside (IPTG).
   3202..3218    -  misc_feature   MCS (fragment): pBluescript multiple cloning site
   3231..3249    -  promoter       T3 promoter: promoter for bacteriophage T3 RNA polymerase
   3294..3310    -  protein_bind   lac operator: The lac repressor binds to the lac operator to inhibit transcription in E. coli. This inhibition can be relieved by adding lactose or isopropyl-β-D-thiogalactopyranoside (IPTG). lac repressor encoded by lacI
   3318..3348    -  promoter       lac promoter: promoter for the E. coli lac operon
   3363..3384    -  protein_bind   CAP binding site: CAP binding activates transcription in the presence of cAMP. E. coli catabolite activator protein
   3397..3489    -  CDS            lacI (fragment): lac repressor; lacI; The lac repressor binds to the lac operator to inhibit transcription in E. coli. This inhibition can be relieved by adding lactose or isopropyl-β-D-thiogalactopyranoside (IPTG).
   3672..4260    -  rep_origin     ori: high-copy-number ColE1/pMB1/pBR322/pUC origin of replication
   4431..5291    -  CDS            AmpR: β-lactamase; bla; confers resistance to ampicillin, carbenicillin, and related antibiotics
   5292..5308    -  promoter       AmpR promoter (fragment): bla
   6259..1667    +  CDS            ILV2 (fragment) (across the origin): ILVB_YEAST - Also known as SMR1. Experimental evidence at protein level: Swiss-Prot protein existence level 1. From Saccharomyces cerevisiae (strain ATCC 204508 / S288c) (Baker's yeast).
>Addgene plasmid #101856 | pCB1532S-RFP | addgene full sequence | sequence record 197099 | Addgene NGS Result
CTATCCTTCCCGTGTTCGACGCGATCTACAACTCGAAGCACATCGACTTTGTTCTGCCCAAGCATGAGCA
AGGCGCCGGCCACATGGCAGAGGGCTATGCTCGCGCTTCAGGCAAACCCGGCGTTGTTCTCGTCACCTCC
GGCCCCGGTGCCACAAATGTCATCACTCCCATGGCCGACGCTCTTGCCGACGGTACACCTCTGGTTGTAT
TCTCAGGACAGGTTGTTACCTCTGATATTGGAAGCGACGCCTTCCAGGAGGCCGACGTCATAGGCATCTC
CCGGTCTTGCACCAAGTGGAACGTCATGGTTAAGAGCGCTGACGAGCTCCCGAGGAGAATTAACGAGGCC
TTTGAGATTGCCACCAGTGGGCGACCTGGGCCTGTCTTGGTCGATCTGCCCAAGGACGTCACGGCTAGTG
TGCTGAGGAGGGCTATCCCCACCGAAACCTCGATTCCCTCTATTAGCGCAGCAGCACGGGCTGTCCAAGA
GGCAGGCCGAAAGCAGCTTGAGCACTCCATCAAACGCGTAGCCGATCTCGTCAACATTGCCAAGAAGCCC
GTCATATATGCCGGCCAAGGTGTCATTTTGTCGGAAGGCGGCGTTGAACTTCTCAAGGCGCTTGCCGACA
AGGCCTCGATTCCTGTCACCACCACTCTGCATGGTCTGGGAGCCTTTGACGAGCTCGACGAGAAGGCACT
GCACATGCTTGGTATGCACGGTTCGGCTTATGCCAACATGTCCATGCAAGAGGCCGATTTGATCATTGCC
CTTGGTGGCCGCTTCGATGACCGTGTCACTGGCAGCATCCCCAAATTTGCTCCTGCCGCCAAGCTAGCTG
CTGCTGAAGGACGCGGAGGTATTGTCCACTTCGAGATTATGCCCAAGAACATCAACAAGGTCGTCCAAGC
AACAGAGGCCATTGAGGGCGACGTTGCTTCGAACTTGAAGCTGTTGCTCCCCAAGATTGAACAACGATCC
ATGACCGATCGCAAGGAGTGGTTCGACCAGATCAAGGAGTGGAAGGAGAAGTGGCCTCTGTCACATTATG
AGAGGGCCGAGCGTAGTGGACTCATCAAGCCTCAGACTCTGATCGAGGAGCTGAGCAACCTGACTGCTGA
CCGCAAGGACATGACCTACATCACAACCGGTGTTGGCCAGCACCAAATGTGGACAGCACAACATTTCAGG
TGGAGGCACCCACGGTCCATGATCACCTCTGGCGGTTTGGGAACCATGGGATATGGTCTGCCGGCAGCGA
TTGGCGCCAAGGTTGCTAGGCCAGATGCTTTGGTCATTGACATCGACGGCGACGCATCGTTCAACATGAC
TCTGACAGAGCTTTCGACGGCGGCACAGTTCWACATTGGCGTCAAGGTCATTGTCTTGAACAACGAGGAG
CAGGGAATGGTGACCCAATGGCAGAACTTGTTCTACGAGGACCGCTACTCACATACACACCAGCGCAACC
CAGACTTCATGAAGCTCGCCGATGCAATGGACGTTCAACATCGCCGTGTTTCGAAGCCTGACGATGTCGT
TGATGCTCTGACGTGGCTGATCAACACCGACGGCCCCGCTCTGCTTGAGGTGATGACTGATAAGAAGGTT
CCTGTTCTGCCCATGGTGCCCGGAGGTAACGGCCTGCACGAGTTCATCACGTTTGATGCCAGTAAGTAAT
ATATCCAATGCACTCCTGTGGCCCATTTTGAGCCTTGGGTATGATTCTAGTTCAACTTGCTAACCAGTGC
ATCAACTCGTATAGGCAAGGATAAGCAACGGAGAGAGCTGATGCGCGCGAGGACGAATGGCCTGCACGGT
TAAGTTGATAATGGGAATTGATTATTGCACGGGAATTGCATGCTCTCACGTCGAGCCCATTAACGCTTAC
AATTTCCATTCGCCATTCAGGCTGCGCAACTGTTGGGAAGGGCGATCGGTGCGGGCCTCTTCGCTATTAC
GCCAGCTGGCGAAAGGGGGATGTGCTGCAAGGCGATTAAGTTGGGTAACGCCAGGGTTTTCCCAGTCACG
ACGTTGTAAAACGACGGCCAGTGAGCGCGCGTAATACGACTCACTATAGGGCGAATTGGGTACCGGGCCC
CCCCTCGAGCGTGAGACCTATAAACGCAGAAAGGCCCACCCGAAGGTGAGCCAGTGTGACTCTAGTAGAG
AGCGTTCACCGACAAACAACAGATAAAACGAAAGGCCCAGTCTTTCGACTGAGCCTTTCGTTTTATTTGA
TGCCTGGCTCTAGTAGCGATCTACACTAGCACTATCAGCGTTATTAAGCACCGGTGGAGTGACGACCTTC
AGCACGTTCGTACTGTTCAACGATGGTGTAGTCCTCGTTGTGGGAGGTGATGTCCAGTTTGATGTCGGTT
TTGTAAGCACCCGGCAGCTGAACCGGTTTTTTAGCCATGTAGGTGGTTTTAACTTCAGCGTCGTAGTGAC
CACCGTCTTTCAGTTTCAGACGCATTTTGATTTCACCTTTCAGAGCACCGTCCTCCGGGTACATACGTTC
GGTGGAAGCTTCCCAACCCATGGTTTTTTTCTGCATAACCGGACCGTCGGACGGGAAGTTGGTACCACGC
AGTTTAACTTTGTAGATGAACTCACCGTCTTGCAGGGAGGAGTCCTGGGTAACGGTAACAACACCACCGT
CCTCGAAGTTCATAACACGTTCCCATTTGAAACCTTCCGGGAAGGACAGTTTCAGGTAGTCCGGGATGTC
AGCCGGGTGTTTAACGTAAGCTTTGGAACCGTACTGGAACTGCGGGGACAGGATGTCCCAAGCGAACGGC
AGCGGACCACCTTTGGTAACTTTCAGTTTAGCGGTCTGGGTACCTTCGTACGGACGACCTTCACCTTCAC
CTTCGATTTCGAACTCGTGACCGTTAACGGAACCTTCCATACGAACTTTGAAACGCATGAACTCTTTGAT
AACGTCCTCGGAGGAAGCCATCTAGTATTTCTCCTCTTTCTCTAGTATGTGTGAAATTGTTATCCGCTCA
CAATTCCACACAACATACGAGCCGGAAGCATAAAGTGTAAAGCCTGGGGTGCCTAATGAGTGAGCTAACT
CACATTAATTGCGTTGCGCTCACTGCCCGCTTTCCAGTCGGGAAACCTGTCGTGCCAGCTGCATTAATGA
ATCGGCCAACGCGCGGGGAGAGGCGGTTTGCGTATTGATATCGGTCTCACTCCACCGCGGTGGAGCTCCA
GCTTTTGTTCCCTTTAGTGAGGGTTAATTGCGCGCTTGGCGTAATCATGGTCATAGCTGTTTCCTGTGTG
AAATTGTTATCCGCTCACAATTCCACACAACATACGAGCCGGAAGCATAAAGTGTAAAGCCTGGGGTGCC
TAATGAGTGAGCTAACTCACATTAATTGCGTTGCGCTCACTGCCCGCTTTCCAGTCGGGAAACCTGTCGT
GCCAGCTGCATTAATGAATCGGCCAACGCGCGGGGAGAGGCGGTTTGCGTATTGGGCGCTCTTCCGCTTC
CTCGCTCACTGACTCGCTGCGCTCGGTCGTTCGGCTGCGGCGAGCGGTATCAGCTCACTCAAAGGCGGTA
ATACGGTTATCCACAGAATCAGGGGATAACGCAGGAAAGAACATGTGAGCAAAAGGCCAGCAAAAGGCCA
GGAACCGTAAAAAGGCCGCGTTGCTGGCGTTTTTCCATAGGCTCCGCCCCCCTGACGAGCATCACAAAAA
TCGACGCTCAAGTCAGAGGTGGCGAAACCCGACAGGACTATAAAGATACCAGGCGTTTCCCCCTGGAAGC
TCCCTCGTGCGCTCTCCTGTTCCGACCCTGCCGCTTACCGGATACCTGTCCGCCTTTCTCCCTTCGGGAA
GCGTGGCGCTTTCTCATAGCTCACGCTGTAGGTATCTCAGTTCGGTGTAGGTCGTTCGCTCCAAGCTGGG
CTGTGTGCACGAACCCCCCGTTCAGCCCGACCGCTGCGCCTTATCCGGTAACTATCGTCTTGAGTCCAAC
CCGGTAAGACACGACTTATCGCCACTGGCAGCAGCCACTGGTAACAGGATTAGCAGAGCGAGGTATGTAG
GCGGTGCTACAGAGTTCTTGAAGTGGTGGCCTAACTACGGCTACACTAGAAGAACAGTATTTGGTATCTG
CGCTCTGCTGAAGCCAGTTACCTTCGGAAAAAGAGTTGGTAGCTCTTGATCCGGCAAACAAACCACCGCT
GGTAGCGGTGGTTTTTTTGTTTGCAAGCAGCAGATTACGCGCAGAAAAAAAGGATCTCAAGAAGATCCTT
TGATCTTTTCTACGGGGTCTGACGCTCAGTGGAACGAAAACTCACGTTAAGGGATTTTGGTCATGAGATT
ATCAAAAAGGATCTTCACCTAGATCCTTTTAAATTAAAAATGAAGTTTTAAATCAATCTAAAGTATATAT
GAGTAAACTTGGTCTGACAGTTACCAATGCTTAATCAGTGAGGCACCTATCTCAGCGATCTGTCTATTTC
GTTCATCCATAGTTGCCTGACTCCCCGTCGTGTAGATAACTACGATACGGGAGGGCTTACCATCTGGCCC
CAGTGCTGCAATGATACCGCGTGACCCACGCTCACCGGCTCCAGATTTATCAGCAATAAACCAGCCAGCC
GGAAGGGCCGAGCGCAGAAGTGGTCCTGCAACTTTATCCGCCTCCATCCAGTCTATTAATTGTTGCCGGG
AAGCTAGAGTAAGTAGTTCGCCAGTTAATAGTTTGCGCAACGTTGTTGCCATTGCTACAGGCATCGTGGT
GTCACGCTCGTCGTTTGGTATGGCTTCATTCAGCTCCGGTTCCCAACGATCAAGGCGAGTTACATGATCC
CCCATGTTGTGCAAAAAAGCGGTTAGCTCCTTCGGTCCTCCGATCGTTGTCAGAAGTAAGTTGGCCGCAG
TGTTATCACTCATGGTTATGGCAGCACTGCATAATTCTCTTACTGTCATGCCATCCGTAAGATGCTTTTC
TGTGACTGGTGAGTACTCAACCAAGTCATTCTGAGAATAGTGTATGCGGCGACCGAGTTGCTCTTGCCCG
GCGTCAATACGGGATAATACCGCGCCACATAGCAGAACTTTAAAAGTGCTCATCATTGGAAAACGTTCTT
CGGGGCGAAAACTCTCAAGGATCTTACCGCTGTTGAGATCCAGTTCGATGTAACCCACTCGTGCACCCAA
CTGATCTTCAGCATCTTTTACTTTCACCAGCGTTTCTGGGTGAGCAAAAACAGGAAGGCAAAATGCCGCA
AAAAAGGGAATAAGGGCGACACGGAAATGTTGAATACTCATACTCTTCCTTTTTCAATGGGCTGCACCTC
GACGTGCCAACGCCACAGTGCCCCACATCTCCCGGCTGGATTCACCGTTGAGCGGGGATTGTGTGGAGGG
ACTTGGTCGAAAATTTGTGAACCTCCGATGGCGGCAAACATGACTCCACGATTCACAGCCCAAAGGCCTG
GCCCTGCTTCAATTGTCATCGTCTGACAGGTCCAGGAAAAATAGTTAGCTGGAGGCTCGTTACTTTTTTT
TCCCGCTTCAACGGCCAAGCAAGCAAGCTCATCGTCTCTCGTTCTTTTCTCCATTATTGACGACTGAGAA
CAGATTCGAAATGCTTCGTACTGTTGGCCGCAAAGCCCTGAGGGGCTCATCCAAGGGATGTTCACGAACC
ATCTCGACTCTCAAGCCCGCCACGGCAACTATTGCCAAGCCCGGCAGCAGGACCCTTTCGACGCCAGCGA
CGGCAACAGCAACGTAAGTCAGAATCACGAGCGAGCGAACAAACAGGCAGAGTTACAAACGCCATCACTA
CGCCTTGTCTTTTCGTCTCTGTTACGTGTCGCCACCCCCATGCGAGCTACACGTCTGCGCCTGAAGTCAC
AAGGCTTGCAATTTCATGACGATGAACAACACTGACACTTCTGTTACAGAGCACCTCGAACTAAGCCCAG
CGCCAGCTTCAATGCTCGCCGCGATCCCCAGCCTCTGGTCAACCCTCGCTCAGGTGAGGCAGACGAATCG
TAAGTTGCGCCAACACCGCTCCTACACCGCCAAGACCCATACCGCCGTCGCATTTGGACAAGCACAAGAC
TGATTTGACCGTGGCATAGATTCATTGGCAAGACGGGAGGAGAGATTTTCCACGAGATGATGCTGAGGCA
AAACGTCAAGCATATCTGTAAGCGTCTAATTCTACAAATTCCTACCCTCGATTTCAACCACATATTCAAC
CACATATTCTGACACATGAGTCACAGTCGGTTACCCTGGCGGTG
